Addgene plasmid #73330: pLVX-EGFP-C3-Cep123
Purpose: Lentiviral vector encoding Cep123 isoform 1 with an N-terminal EGFP tag
Depositing lab: Manuel Thery. Depositing organization: Commissariat Energie Atomique (CEA), Grenoble.
Backbone
  Vector backbone: pLVX-EGFP-C3
  Backbone manufacturer: Modified Clontech
  Backbone size w/o insert (bp): 8750
  Total vector size (bp): 11102
  Vector type: Mammalian Expression, Lentiviral
  Selectable markers: Puromycin
Growth in bacteria
  Bacterial resistance: Ampicillin, 100 μg/mL
  Growth temperature: 37°C
  Growth strain: NEB Stable
  Copy number: High Copy
Gene/Insert
  Gene/Insert name: Cep123 (alt names: CCDC123; Cep89)
  Species: H. sapiens (human)
  Insert size (bp): 2352
  GenBank ID: NM_032816
  Entrez Gene: CEP89 (a.k.a. CCDC123, CEP123)
  Promoter: CMV
  Tag / fusion protein: EGFP (N terminal on insert)
  Cloning method: Restriction Enzyme; 5′ cloning site Sal I---Xho I (destroyed during cloning); 3′ cloning site BamH I (not destroyed)
  Sequencing primers: 5′ EGFP 3' Fw
Terms and licenses: Academic/Nonprofit Terms; Industry Terms: Not Available to Industry
How to cite: pLVX-EGFP-C3-Cep123 was a gift from Manuel Thery (Addgene plasmid # 73330 ; http://n2t.net/addgene:73330 ; RRID:Addgene_73330)
