[The description below was written by a language model from this plasmid's Addgene catalogue record and pLannotate feature annotations shown in this document.]
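Description:
pLVX-EGFP-C3-Cep123 is an HIV-1-based lentiviral transfer plasmid for mammalian expression, built on a modified Clontech pLVX-EGFP-C3 backbone. It is maintained in E. coli through a high-copy ColE1/pUC-type origin and an ampicillin resistance gene (β-lactamase). The catalogue entry gives a total size of 11,102 bp, whereas the depositor's full sequence used for annotation is 11,165 nt, a small discrepancy that the record does not explain.

The payload is human Cep123 isoform 1 (official gene symbol CEP89, also known as CCDC123), a roughly 2.35 kb coding sequence fused in frame downstream of EGFP, so that the fluorescent tag sits at the N terminus. Swiss-Prot describes the protein as required for ciliogenesis. The fusion is driven by the CMV immediate early enhancer and promoter. Downstream, a mouse PGK promoter expresses puromycin N-acetyltransferase for selection of transduced cells, followed by a WPRE, which enhances transcript stability and expression.

The cassette is flanked by two annotated HIV-1 LTR regions, each preceded by nef-derived sequence. The upstream LTR is followed by the Ψ packaging signal, a gag fragment, the Rev response element for Rev-dependent nuclear export of the genomic RNA, and the cPPT/CTS, which aids nuclear import of the reverse-transcribed genome. Because the full viral genes are absent, particle production depends on packaging and envelope functions supplied in trans. The construct is suited to transduction and puromycin selection of mammalian cells stably expressing EGFP-Cep123, for example to visualise the protein's localisation in live or fixed cells, although the record does not describe a specific application.
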