Features (pLannotate 1.2.2; 25 found; start..end, strand, type, name):
      1..717     +  CDS            EGFP: EGFP is a basic (constitutively fluorescent) green fluorescent protein published in 1996, derived from Aequorea victoria. It is reported to be a rapidly-maturing weak dimer with moderate acid sensitivity.
    733..3081    +  CDS            CEP89: CEP89_HUMAN - Also known as CCDC123. Experimental evidence at protein level: Swiss-Prot protein existence level 1. Required for ciliogenesis. Also plays a role in mitochondrial metabolism where it may modulate complex IV activity. From Homo sapiens (Human).
   3181..3680    +  promoter       PGK promoter: mouse phosphoglycerate kinase 1 promoter
   3701..4300    +  CDS            PuroR: puromycin N-acetyltransferase; pac from Streptomyces alboniger; confers resistance to puromycin
   4314..4902    +  misc_feature   WPRE: woodchuck hepatitis virus posttranscriptional regulatory element
   4919..5437    +  CDS            nef (fragment): NEF_HV1BR - Experimental evidence at protein level: Swiss-Prot protein existence level 1. Extracellular Nef protein targets CD4(+) T-lymphocytes for apoptosis by interacting with CXCR4 surface receptors (PubMed:14990729). From Human immunodeficiency virus type 1 group M subtype B (isolate BRU/LAI) (HIV-1).
   5485..5742    +  LTR            5' LTR (truncated): truncated 5' long terminal repeat (LTR) from HIV-1
   5892..5914    -  protein_bind   lac operator (fragment): The lac repressor binds to the lac operator to inhibit transcription in E. coli. This inhibition can be relieved by adding lactose or isopropyl-β-D-thiogalactopyranoside (IPTG). lac repressor encoded by lacI
   5918..5948    -  promoter       lac promoter: promoter for the E. coli lac operon
   5963..5984    -  protein_bind   CAP binding site: CAP binding activates transcription in the presence of cAMP. E. coli catabolite activator protein
   5997..6089    -  CDS            lacI (fragment): lac repressor; lacI; The lac repressor binds to the lac operator to inhibit transcription in E. coli. This inhibition can be relieved by adding lactose or isopropyl-β-D-thiogalactopyranoside (IPTG).
   6272..6860    -  rep_origin     ori: high-copy-number ColE1/pMB1/pBR322/pUC origin of replication
   7031..7891    -  CDS            AmpR: β-lactamase; bla; confers resistance to ampicillin, carbenicillin, and related antibiotics
   7892..7996    -  promoter       AmpR promoter: bla
   8044..8178    +  polyA_signal   SV40 poly(A) signal: SV40 polyadenylation signal
   8345..8674    +  CDS            nef (fragment): NEF_HV1BR - Experimental evidence at protein level: Swiss-Prot protein existence level 1. Extracellular Nef protein targets CD4(+) T-lymphocytes for apoptosis by interacting with CXCR4 surface receptors (PubMed:14990729). From Human immunodeficiency virus type 1 group M subtype B (isolate BRU/LAI) (HIV-1).
   8722..8979    +  LTR            5' LTR (truncated): truncated 5' long terminal repeat (LTR) from HIV-1
   9026..9151    +  misc_feature   HIV-1 Ψ: packaging signal of human immunodeficiency virus type 1
   9135..9473    +  CDS            HIV-1 gag (fragment): gag protein from human immunodeficiency virus 1; gag
   9648..9881    +  misc_feature   RRE: The Rev response element (RRE) of HIV-1 allows for Rev-dependent mRNA export from the nucleus to the cytoplasm.
  10258..10358   +  CDS            Rev (fragment): human immunodeficiency virus 1 (HIV-1) Rev protein; rev; enhances nuclear export of unspliced and incompletely spliced viral mRNAs
  10373..10488   +  misc_feature   cPPT/CTS: central polypurine tract and central termination sequence of HIV-1 (lacking the first T)
  10546..10849   +  enhancer       CMV enhancer: human cytomegalovirus immediate early enhancer
  10850..11053   +  promoter       CMV promoter: human cytomegalovirus (CMV) immediate early promoter
  11138..11164   +  misc_feature   MCS (fragment): multiple cloning site
>Addgene plasmid #73330 | pLVX-EGFP-C3-Cep123 | depositor full sequence | sequence record 139047 | pLVX-EGFP-C3-Cep123 sequence 11165 bps
ATGGTGAGCAAGGGCGAGGAGCTGTTCACCGGGGTGGTGCCCATCCTGGTCGAGCTGGACGGCGACGTAA
ACGGCCACAAGTTCAGCGTGTCCGGCGAGGGCGAGGGCGATGCCACCTACGGCAAGCTGACCCTGAAGTT
CATCTGCACCACCGGCAAGCTGCCCGTGCCCTGGCCCACCCTCGTGACCACCCTGACCTACGGCGTGCAG
TGCTTCAGCCGCTACCCCGACCACATGAAGCAGCACGACTTCTTCAAGTCCGCCATGCCCGAAGGCTACG
TCCAGGAGCGCACCATCTTCTTCAAGGACGACGGCAACTACAAGACCCGCGCCGAGGTGAAGTTCGAGGG
CGACACCCTGGTGAACCGCATCGAGCTGAAGGGCATCGACTTCAAGGAGGACGGCAACATCCTGGGGCAC
AAGCTGGAGTACAACTACAACAGCCACAACGTCTATATCATGGCCGACAAGCAGAAGAACGGCATCAAGG
TGAACTTCAAGATCCGCCACAACATCGAGGACGGCAGCGTGCAGCTCGCCGACCACTACCAGCAGAACAC
CCCCATCGGCGACGGCCCCGTGCTGCTGCCCGACAACCACTACCTGAGCACCCAGTCCGCCCTGAGCAAA
GACCCCAACGAGAAGCGCGATCACATGGTCCTGCTGGAGTTCGTGACCGCCGCCGGGATCACTCTCGGCA
TGGACGAGCTGTACAAGTACTCAGATCTCGACATGCTCCTGGGATTTCGGAGAGGCCGCAGGAGTCATTT
CAAACACATCATCCATGGCCTTTTACCTGCAGCCAGCGTTGCTCCGAAGGCAGCTGTGCCACGCACACCT
CCTCCCCGCAGCCCCAACCCATCTCCAGAGAGACCAAGATCTGCTCTGGCAGCAGCCATTCTGGCGACAA
CATTGACTGGGCGGACGGTTGCTATTCCTCAGCCTCGCCAGAGGTCCCGGTCTGAGAGTGATGTGAGCAG
TGTTGAACAGGACAGCTTCATCGAGCCCTATGCCACCACCTCACAGCTGAGGCCTCGACCAAATTGGCAG
AGTGAGATGGGAAGAAGATCTTCTTTGCCATCCTTTGAAACACTGGACTATGGGGACGAAGAGGACATTG
AAACTCAGCTGTCATCCAGCGGCAAGGAATTGGGGGATGTCAGTGCCCGGGAGGACAGAGGAGGCCACAG
TGATGACCTGTACGCTGTGCCACACAGAAATCAGGTGCCATTGTTACATGAGGTGAACAGTGAAGACGAT
GAAAATATTTCTCATCAAGATGGGTTTCCAGGCTCCCCTCCTGCACCACAGCGGACACAACAAAAAGATG
GTAAACACCCTGTTCTGAATTTAAAGGATGAAAAACCTCCATTATGTGAGAAACCTCCACCCTCCCCAGA
TATAACTGGTAGAGCACGTCAAAGATATACAGAAATAACCAGAGAAAAGTTTGAGGCATTAAAAGAAGAA
AATATGGACCTAAACAATATGAATCAAAGCCTTACCCTTGAACTAAACACAATGAAACAAGCAATGAAAG
AACTACAGTTAAAACTTAAGGGAATGGAAAAAGAGAAGAGAAAGCTCAAAGAGGCTGAGAAGGCGTCGTC
ACAGGAAGTTGCTGCACCTGAATTACTTTATCTGCGAAAACAAGCTCAAGAACTGGTGGATGAAAATGAT
GGATTGAAAATGACTGTCCATCGTTTGAATGTAGAACTCAGTCGATATCAGACAAAATTCAGGCATTTGT
CCAAGGAAGAGAGCTTAAATATTGAAGGCCTCCCATCCAAGGGCCCTATACCACCCTGGTTGTTGGATAT
AAAGTACCTGTCACCATTGTTGCTGGCTTATGAAGATATGATGAAAGAGAAGGACGAGCTCAATGCCACC
CTCAAGGAGGAAATGAGAATGTTTAGGATGCGAGTCCAAGAAGTGGTGAAAGAAAATGAAGAATTGCACC
AAGAGTTAAATAAGAGTAGTGCTGTTACCAGTGAGGAATGGCGTCAGCTTCAGACTCAAGCAAAACTGGT
TTTAGAGGAAAACAAGTTGTTGCTGGAGCAGTTGGAGATTCAGCAAAGGAAAGCCAAGGACAGCCACCAG
GAGCGCCTCCAAGAAGTTTCTAAGCTGACTAAACAACTAATGCTCCTGGAGGCAAAAACCCACGGCCAGG
AAAAGGAGCTGGCGGAGAACAGGGAACAGCTGGAGATTTTACGTGCCAAATGCCAAGAACTCAAAACACA
CTCGGATGGCAAAATCGCAGTGGAAGTTCATAAATCAATTGTGAATGAATTAAAAAGCCAATTACAGAAG
GAAGAAGAGAAAGAAAGGGCTGAGATGGAGGAGTTGATGGAGAAGCTGACAGTCCTGCAAGCGCAGAAGA
AGAGCCTGCTGTTAGAGAAGAACAGTTTGACAGAGCAAAACAAAGCACTGGAAGCCGAACTTGAACGAGC
ACAGAAAATCAATAGGAAATCTCAAAAGAAAATTGAGGTCCTCAAAAAGCAGGTGGAAAAAGCCATGGGG
AACGAAATGTCTGCTCATCAGTACCTGGCAAACCTTGTTGGCCTGGCAGAAAATATAACCCAGGAACGTG
ACAGTCTTATGTGTTTGGCAAAATGTTTAGAAAGTGAGAAGGATGGAGTGCTTAATAAAGTCATAAAAAG
CAACATTCGCCTGGGAAAGTTAGAGGAAAAAGTCAAGGGCTACAAGAAGCAGGCAGCACTGAAGCTGGGG
GACATCAGTCACCGTCTGCTGGAGCAGCAGGAGGACTTCGCCGGCAAGACAGCCCAGTACCGGCAGGAGA
TGCGGCACCTGCACCAGGTGCTGAAGGACAAGCAGGAGGTGCTGGACCAGGCGCTGCAGCAGAACAGAGA
AATGGAAGGTGAACTTGAAGTTATTTGGGAATCTACCTTCAGGGAAAACCGAAGAATCCGAGAACTTCTC
CAGGACACACTCACGAGGACAGGCGTGCAGGACAACCCCAGAGCTCTGGTTGCCCCCAGCCTCAATGGCG
TCTCTCAGGCAGACCTGCTGGACGGCTGCGATGTCTGCTCCTATGACCTGAAGTCTCATGCCCCCACCTG
CTAGGGATCCGCGGCCGCGACCCTAGGCCGACGCGTCCGGTTAACCGGGATCGAGATCCTGCAGAACCAC
GAGTCTGGTTGCATTCTAGATAATTCTACCGGGTAGGGGAGGCGCTTTTCCCAAGGCAGTCTGGAGCATG
CGCTTTAGCAGCCCCGCTGGGCACTTGGCGCTACACAAGTGGCCTCTGGCCTCGCACACATTCCACATCC
ACCGGTAGGCGCCAACCGGCTCCGTTCTTTGGTGGCCCCTTCGCGCCACCTTCTACTCCTCCCCTAGTCA
GGAAGTTCCCCCCCGCCCCGCAGCTCGCGTCGTGCAGGACGTGACAAATGGAAGTAGCACGTCTCACTAG
TCTCGTGCAGATGGACAGCACCGCTGAGCAATGGAAGCGGGTAGGCCTTTGGGGCAGCGGCCAATAGCAG
CTTTGCTCCTTCGCTTTCTGGGCTCAGAGGCTGGGAAGGGGTGGGTCCGGGGGCGGGCTCAGGGGCGGGC
TCAGGGGCGGGGCGGGCGCCCGAAGGTCCTCCGGAGGCCCGGCATTCTGCACGCTTCAAAAGCGCACGTC
TGCCGCGCTGTTCTCCTCTTCCTCATCTCCGGGCCTTTCGACCTGCAGCCCAAGCTTACCATGACCGAGT
ACAAGCCCACGGTGCGCCTCGCCACCCGCGACGACGTCCCCAGGGCCGTACGCACCCTCGCCGCCGCGTT
CGCCGACTACCCCGCCACGCGCCACACCGTCGATCCGGACCGCCACATCGAGCGGGTCACCGAGCTGCAA
GAACTCTTCCTCACGCGCGTCGGGCTCGACATCGGCAAGGTGTGGGTCGCGGACGACGGCGCCGCGGTGG
CGGTCTGGACCACGCCGGAGAGCGTCGAAGCGGGGGCGGTGTTCGCCGAGATCGGCCCGCGCATGGCCGA
GTTGAGCGGTTCCCGGCTGGCCGCGCAGCAACAGATGGAAGGCCTCCTGGCGCCGCACCGGCCCAAGGAG
CCCGCGTGGTTCCTGGCCACCGTCGGCGTCTCGCCCGACCACCAGGGCAAGGGTCTGGGCAGCGCCGTCG
TGCTCCCCGGAGTGGAGGCGGCCGAGCGCGCCGGGGTGCCCGCCTTCCTGGAGACCTCCGCGCCCCGCAA
CCTCCCCTTCTACGAGCGGCTCGGCTTCACCGTCACCGCCGACGTCGAGGTGCCCGAAGGACCGCGCACC
TGGTGCATGACCCGCAAGCCCGGTGCCTGACCGCGTCTGGAACAATCAACCTCTGGATTACAAAATTTGT
GAAAGATTGACTGGTATTCTTAACTATGTTGCTCCTTTTACGCTATGTGGATACGCTGCTTTAATGCCTT
TGTATCATGCTATTGCTTCCCGTATGGCTTTCATTTTCTCCTCCTTGTATAAATCCTGGTTGCTGTCTCT
TTATGAGGAGTTGTGGCCCGTTGTCAGGCAACGTGGCGTGGTGTGCACTGTGTTTGCTGACGCAACCCCC
ACTGGTTGGGGCATTGCCACCACCTGTCAGCTCCTTTCCGGGACTTTCGCTTTCCCCCTCCCTATTGCCA
CGGCGGAACTCATCGCCGCCTGCCTTGCCCGCTGCTGGACAGGGGCTCGGCTGTTGGGCACTGACAATTC
CGTGGTGTTGTCGGGGAAGCTGACGTCCTTTCCATGGCTGCTCGCCTGTGTTGCCACCTGGATTCTGCGC
GGGACGTCCTTCTGCTACGTCCCTTCGGCCCTCAATCCAGCGGACCTTCCTTCCCGCGGCCTGCTGCCGG
CTCTGCGGCCTCTTCCGCGTCTTCGCCTTCGCCCTCAGACGAGTCGGATCTCCCTTTGGGCCGCCTCCCC
GCCTGGAATTAATTCTGCAGTCGAGACCTAGAAAAACATGGAGCAATCACAAGTAGCAATACAGCAGCTA
CCAATGCTGATTGTGCCTGGCTAGAAGCACAAGAGGAGGAGGAGGTGGGTTTTCCAGTCACACCTCAGGT
ACCTTTAAGACCAATGACTTACAAGGCAGCTGTAGATCTTAGCCACTTTTTAAAAGAAAAGAGGGGACTG
GAAGGGCTAATTCACTCCCAACGAAGACAAGATATCCTTGATCTGTGGATCTACCACACACAAGGCTACT
TCCCTGATTAGCAGAACTACACACCAGGGCCAGGGGTCAGATATCCACTGACCTTTGGATGGTGCTACAA
GCTAGTACCAGTTGAGCCAGATAAGGTAGAAGAGGCCAATAAAGGAGAGAACACCAGCTTGTTACACCCT
GTGAGCCTGCATGGGATGGATGACCCGGAGAGAGAAGTGTTAGAGTGGAGGTTTGACAGCCGCCTAGCAT
TTCATCACGTGGCCCGAGAGCTGCATCCGGAGTACTTCAAGAACTGCTGATATCGAGCTTGCTACAAGGG
ACTTTCCGCTGGGGACTTTCCAGGGAGGCGTGGCCTGGGCGGGACTGGGGAGTGGCGAGCCCTCAGATCC
TGCATATAAGCAGCTGCTTTTTGCCTGTACTGGGTCTCTCTGGTTAGACCAGATCTGAGCCTGGGAGCTC
TCTGGCTAACTAGGGAACCCACTGCTTAAGCCTCAATAAAGCTTGCCTTGAGTGCTTCAAGTAGTGTGTG
CCCGTCTGTTGTGTGACTCTGGTAACTAGAGATCCCTCAGACCCTTTTAGTCAGTGTGGAAAATCTCTAG
CAGTAGTAGTTCATGTCATCTTATTATTCAGTATTTATAACTTGCAAAGAAATGAATATCAGAGAGTGAG
AGGCCTTGACATTGCTAGCGTTTACCGTCGACCTCTAGCTAGAGCTTGGCGTAATCATGGTCATAGCTGT
TTCCTGTGTGAAATTGTTATCCGCTCACAATTCCACACAACATACGAGCCGGAAGCATAAAGTGTAAAGC
CTGGGGTGCCTAATGAGTGAGCTAACTCACATTAATTGCGTTGCGCTCACTGCCCGCTTTCCAGTCGGGA
AACCTGTCGTGCCAGCTGCATTAATGAATCGGCCAACGCGCGGGGAGAGGCGGTTTGCGTATTGGGCGCT
CTTCCGCTTCCTCGCTCACTGACTCGCTGCGCTCGGTCGTTCGGCTGCGGCGAGCGGTATCAGCTCACTC
AAAGGCGGTAATACGGTTATCCACAGAATCAGGGGATAACGCAGGAAAGAACATGTGAGCAAAAGGCCAG
CAAAAGGCCAGGAACCGTAAAAAGGCCGCGTTGCTGGCGTTTTTCCATAGGCTCCGCCCCCCTGACGAGC
ATCACAAAAATCGACGCTCAAGTCAGAGGTGGCGAAACCCGACAGGACTATAAAGATACCAGGCGTTTCC
CCCTGGAAGCTCCCTCGTGCGCTCTCCTGTTCCGACCCTGCCGCTTACCGGATACCTGTCCGCCTTTCTC
CCTTCGGGAAGCGTGGCGCTTTCTCATAGCTCACGCTGTAGGTATCTCAGTTCGGTGTAGGTCGTTCGCT
CCAAGCTGGGCTGTGTGCACGAACCCCCCGTTCAGCCCGACCGCTGCGCCTTATCCGGTAACTATCGTCT
TGAGTCCAACCCGGTAAGACACGACTTATCGCCACTGGCAGCAGCCACTGGTAACAGGATTAGCAGAGCG
AGGTATGTAGGCGGTGCTACAGAGTTCTTGAAGTGGTGGCCTAACTACGGCTACACTAGAAGAACAGTAT
TTGGTATCTGCGCTCTGCTGAAGCCAGTTACCTTCGGAAAAAGAGTTGGTAGCTCTTGATCCGGCAAACA
AACCACCGCTGGTAGCGGTGGTTTTTTTGTTTGCAAGCAGCAGATTACGCGCAGAAAAAAAGGATCTCAA
GAAGATCCTTTGATCTTTTCTACGGGGTCTGACGCTCAGTGGAACGAAAACTCACGTTAAGGGATTTTGG
TCATGAGATTATCAAAAAGGATCTTCACCTAGATCCTTTTAAATTAAAAATGAAGTTTTAAATCAATCTA
AAGTATATATGAGTAAACTTGGTCTGACAGTTACCAATGCTTAATCAGTGAGGCACCTATCTCAGCGATC
TGTCTATTTCGTTCATCCATAGTTGCCTGACTCCCCGTCGTGTAGATAACTACGATACGGGAGGGCTTAC
CATCTGGCCCCAGTGCTGCAATGATACCGCGAGACCCACGCTCACCGGCTCCAGATTTATCAGCAATAAA
CCAGCCAGCCGGAAGGGCCGAGCGCAGAAGTGGTCCTGCAACTTTATCCGCCTCCATCCAGTCTATTAAT
TGTTGCCGGGAAGCTAGAGTAAGTAGTTCGCCAGTTAATAGTTTGCGCAACGTTGTTGCCATTGCTACAG
GCATCGTGGTGTCACGCTCGTCGTTTGGTATGGCTTCATTCAGCTCCGGTTCCCAACGATCAAGGCGAGT
TACATGATCCCCCATGTTGTGCAAAAAAGCGGTTAGCTCCTTCGGTCCTCCGATCGTTGTCAGAAGTAAG
TTGGCCGCAGTGTTATCACTCATGGTTATGGCAGCACTGCATAATTCTCTTACTGTCATGCCATCCGTAA
GATGCTTTTCTGTGACTGGTGAGTACTCAACCAAGTCATTCTGAGAATAGTGTATGCGGCGACCGAGTTG
CTCTTGCCCGGCGTCAATACGGGATAATACCGCGCCACATAGCAGAACTTTAAAAGTGCTCATCATTGGA
AAACGTTCTTCGGGGCGAAAACTCTCAAGGATCTTACCGCTGTTGAGATCCAGTTCGATGTAACCCACTC
GTGCACCCAACTGATCTTCAGCATCTTTTACTTTCACCAGCGTTTCTGGGTGAGCAAAAACAGGAAGGCA
AAATGCCGCAAAAAAGGGAATAAGGGCGACACGGAAATGTTGAATACTCATACTCTTCCTTTTTCAATAT
TATTGAAGCATTTATCAGGGTTATTGTCTCATGAGCGGATACATATTTGAATGTATTTAGAAAAATAAAC
AAATAGGGGTTCCGCGCACATTTCCCCGAAAAGTGCCACCTGACGTCGACGGATCGGGAGATCAACTTGT
TTATTGCAGCTTATAATGGTTACAAATAAAGCAATAGCATCACAAATTTCACAAATAAAGCATTTTTTTC
ACTGCATTCTAGTTGTGGTTTGTCCAAACTCATCAATGTATCTTATCATGTCTGGATCAACTGGATAACT
CAAGCTAACCAAAATCATCCCAAACTTCCCACCCCATACCCTATTACCACTGCCAATTACCTGTGGTTTC
ATTTACTCTAAACCTGTGATTCCTCTGAATTATTTTCATTTTAAAGAAATTGTATTTGTTAAATATGTAC
TACAAACTTAGTAGTTGGAAGGGCTAATTCACTCCCAAAGAAGACAAGATATCCTTGATCTGTGGATCTA
CCACACACAAGGCTACTTCCCTGATTAGCAGAACTACACACCAGGGCCAGGGGTCAGATATCCACTGACC
TTTGGATGGTGCTACAAGCTAGTACCAGTTGAGCCAGATAAGGTAGAAGAGGCCAATAAAGGAGAGAACA
CCAGCTTGTTACACCCTGTGAGCCTGCATGGGATGGATGACCCGGAGAGAGAAGTGTTAGAGTGGAGGTT
TGACAGCCGCCTAGCATTTCATCACGTGGCCCGAGAGCTGCATCCGGAGTACTTCAAGAACTGCTGATAT
CGAGCTTGCTACAAGGGACTTTCCGCTGGGGACTTTCCAGGGAGGCGTGGCCTGGGCGGGACTGGGGAGT
GGCGAGCCCTCAGATCCTGCATATAAGCAGCTGCTTTTTGCCTGTACTGGGTCTCTCTGGTTAGACCAGA
TCTGAGCCTGGGAGCTCTCTGGCTAACTAGGGAACCCACTGCTTAAGCCTCAATAAAGCTTGCCTTGAGT
GCTTCAAGTAGTGTGTGCCCGTCTGTTGTGTGACTCTGGTAACTAGAGATCCCTCAGACCCTTTTAGTCA
GTGTGGAAAATCTCTAGCAGTGGCGCCCGAACAGGGACTTGAAAGCGAAAGGGAAACCAGAGGAGCTCTC
TCGACGCAGGACTCGGCTTGCTGAAGCGCGCACGGCAAGAGGCGAGGGGCGGCGACTGGTGAGTACGCCA
AAAATTTTGACTAGCGGAGGCTAGAAGGAGAGAGATGGGTGCGAGAGCGTCAGTATTAAGCGGGGGAGAA
TTAGATCGCGATGGGAAAAAATTCGGTTAAGGCCAGGGGGAAAGAAAAAATATAAATTAAAACATATAGT
ATGGGCAAGCAGGGAGCTAGAACGATTCGCAGTTAATCCTGGCCTGTTAGAAACATCAGAAGGCTGTAGA
CAAATACTGGGACAGCTACAACCATCCCTTCAGACAGGATCAGAAGAACTTAGATCATTATATAATACAG
TAGCAACCCTCTATTGTGTGCATCAAAGGATAGAGATAAAAGACACCAAGGAAGCTTTAGACAAGATAGA
GGAAGAGCAAAACAAAAGTAAGACCACCGCACAGCAAGCGGCCGGCCGCTGATCTTCAGACCTGGAGGAG
GAGATATGAGGGACAATTGGAGAAGTGAATTATATAAATATAAAGTAGTAAAAATTGAACCATTAGGAGT
AGCACCCACCAAGGCAAAGAGAAGAGTGGTGCAGAGAGAAAAAAGAGCAGTGGGAATAGGAGCTTTGTTC
CTTGGGTTCTTGGGAGCAGCAGGAAGCACTATGGGCGCAGCGTCAATGACGCTGACGGTACAGGCCAGAC
AATTATTGTCTGGTATAGTGCAGCAGCAGAACAATTTGCTGAGGGCTATTGAGGCGCAACAGCATCTGTT
GCAACTCACAGTCTGGGGCATCAAGCAGCTCCAGGCAAGAATCCTGGCTGTGGAAAGATACCTAAAGGAT
CAACAGCTCCTGGGGATTTGGGGTTGCTCTGGAAAACTCATTTGCACCACTGCTGTGCCTTGGAATGCTA
GTTGGAGTAATAAATCTCTGGAACAGATTTGGAATCACACGACCTGGATGGAGTGGGACAGAGAAATTAA
CAATTACACAAGCTTAATACACTCCTTAATTGAAGAATCGCAAAACCAGCAAGAAAAGAATGAACAAGAA
TTATTGGAATTAGATAAATGGGCAAGTTTGTGGAATTGGTTTAACATAACAAATTGGCTGTGGTATATAA
AATTATTCATAATGATAGTAGGAGGCTTGGTAGGTTTAAGAATAGTTTTTGCTGTACTTTCTATAGTGAA
TAGAGTTAGGCAGGGATATTCACCATTATCGTTTCAGACCCACCTCCCAACCCCGAGGGGACCCGACAGG
CCCGAAGGAATAGAAGAAGAAGGTGGAGAGAGAGACAGAGACAGATCCATTCGATTAGTGAACGGATCTC
GACGGTATCGCCTTTAAAAGAAAAGGGGGGATTGGGGGGTACAGTGCAGGGGAAAGAATAGTAGACATAA
TAGCAACAGACATACAAACTAAAGAATTACAAAAACAAATTACAAAAATTCAAAATTTTCGGGTTTATTA
CAGGGACAGCAGAGATCCAGTTTATCGATAAGCTTGGGAGTTCCGCGTTACATAACTTACGGTAAATGGC
CCGCCTGGCTGACCGCCCAACGACCCCCGCCCATTGACGTCAATAATGACGTATGTTCCCATAGTAACGC
CAATAGGGACTTTCCATTGACGTCAATGGGTGGAGTATTTACGGTAAACTGCCCACTTGGCAGTACATCA
AGTGTATCATATGCCAAGTACGCCCCCTATTGACGTCAATGACGGTAAATGGCCCGCCTGGCATTATGCC
CAGTACATGACCTTATGGGACTTTCCTACTTGGCAGTACATCTACGTATTAGTCATCGCTATTACCATGG
TGATGCGGTTTTGGCAGTACATCAATGGGCGTGGATAGCGGTTTGACTCACGGGGATTTCCAAGTCTCCA
CCCCATTGACGTCAATGGGAGTTTGTTTTGGCACCAAAATCAACGGGACTTTCCAAAATGTCGTAACAAC
TCCGCCCCATTGACGCAAATGGGCGGTAGGCGTGTACGGTGGGAGGTCTATATAAGCAGAGCTCGTTTAG
TGAACCGTCAGATCGCCTGGAGACGCCATCCACGCTGTTTTGACCTCCATAGAAGACACCGACTCTACTA
GAGGATCGCTAGCGCTACCGGACTCAGATCTCGAC
