>Addgene plasmid #73330 | pLVX-EGFP-C3-Cep123 | addgene partial sequence | sequence record 137591 | EGFP-C 5'-CATGGTCCTGCTGGAGTTCGTG-3'
CTCTCGGCATGGACGAGCTGTACAAGTACTCAGATCTCGACATGCTCCTGGGATTTCGGAGAGGCCGCAG
GAGTCATTTCAAACACATCATCCATGGCCTTTTACCTGCAGCCAGCGTTGCTCCGAAGGCAGCTGTGCCA
CGCACACCTCCTCCCCGCAGCCCCAACCCATCTCCAGAGAGACCAAGATCTGCTCTGGCAGCAGCCATTC
TGGCGACAACATTGACTGGGCGGACGGTTGCTATTCCTCAGCCTCGCCAGAGGTCCCGGTCTGAGAGTGA
TGTGAGCAGTGTTGAACAGGACAGCTTCATCGAGCCCTATGCCACCACCTCACAGCTGAGGCCTCGACCA
AATTGGCAGAGTGAGATGGGAAGAAGATCTTCTTTGCCATCCTTTGAAACACTGGACTATGGGGACGAAG
AGGACATTGAAACTCAGCTGTCATCCAGCGGCAAGGAATTGGGGGATGTCAGTGCCCGGGAGGACAGAGG
AGGCCACAGTGATGACCTGTACGCTGTGCCACACAGAAATCAGGTGCCATTGTTACATGAGGTGAACAGT
GAAGACGATGAAAATATTTCTCATCAAGATGGGTTTCCAGGCTCCCCTCCTGCACCACAGCGGACACAAC
AAAAAGATGGTAAACACCCTGTTCTGAATTTAAAGGATGAAAAACCTCCATTATGTGAGAAACCTCCACC
CTCCCCAGAT
