>Addgene plasmid #73330 | pLVX-EGFP-C3-Cep123 | addgene partial sequence | sequence record 139008 | PGK-A3 5'-GGCGCCTACCGGTGGATGTGGAATGTGTG-3'
AGGCCACTTGTGTAGCGCCAAGTGCCCAGCGGGGCTGCTAAAGCGCATGCTCCAGACTGCCTTGGGAAAA
GCGCCTCCCCTACCCGGTAGAATTATCTAGAATGCAACCAGACTCGTGGTTCTGCAGGATCTCGATCCCG
GTTAACCGGACGCGTCGGCCTAGGGTCGCGGCCGCGGATCCCTAGCAGGTGGGGGCATGAGACTTCAGGT
CATAGGAGCAGACATCGCAGCCGTCCAGCAGGTCTGCCTGAGAGACGCCATTGAGGCTGGGGGCAACCAG
AGCTCTGGGGTTGTCCTGCACGCCTGTCCTCGTGAGTGTGTCCTGGAGAAGTTCTCGGATTCTTCGGTTT
TCCCTGAAGGTAGATTCCCAAATAACTTCAAGTTCACCTTCCATTTCTCTGTTCTGCTGCAGCGCCTGGT
CCAGCACCTCCTGCTTGTCCTTCAGCACCTGGTGCAGGTGCCGCATCTCCTGCCGGTACTGGGCTGTCTT
GCCGGCGAAGTCCTCCTGCTGCTCCAGCAGACGGTGACTGATGTCCCCCAGCTTCAGTGCTGCCTGCTTC
TTGTAGCCCTTGACTTTTTCCTCTAACTTTCCCAGGCGAATGTTGCTTTTTATGACTTTATTAAGCACTC
CATCCTTCTCACTTTCTAAACATTTTGCCAAACACATAAGACTGTCACGTTCCTGGGTTATATTTTCTGC
CAGGCCAACAAGGTTTGCCAGGTACTGATGAGCAGACATTTCGTTCCCCATGGCTTTTTCCACCTGCTTT
TTGAGGACCTCAATTTTCTTTTGAGATTTCCTATTGATTTTCTGTGCTCGTTCAAGTTCGGCTTCCAGTG
CTTTGTTTTGCTCTGTCAAACTGTTCTTCTCTAACAGCAGGCTCTTCTTCTGCGCTTGCAGGACTGTCAG
CTTCTCCATCAACTCCTCCATCTCAGCCCTTTCTTTCTCTTCTTCCTTCTGTAATTGGCTTTTTAATTCA
TTCACAATTGATTTATGAACTTCCACTGCGATTTTGCCATCCGAGTGTGTTTTGAGTTCTTGGCATTTGG
CACGTAAAATCTCCAGCTGTTCCCTGTTCTCCGCCAGCTCCTTTT
